>Addgene plasmid #206108 | Cav2.2 HA D122A pcDNA3 | addgene full sequence | sequence record 415396 | Addgene NGS Result
ACCCCCTTGACCCCCCGCCCCAGCGTCACCTACAAGACGGCCAACTCCTCGCCTGTCCACTTCGCCGGGG
CACCGAGCGGCCTCCCCGCCTTCTCCCCCGGCCGGCTCAGCCGGGGCCTCTCAGAACACAACGCCCTGCT
GCAGAGGGACCCGCTCAGCCGGCCCCTGGCGCCCGGCTCGCGCATCGGCTCCGACCCCTACCTGGGGCAG
CGGCTGGACAGCGAGGCGCCCGCCCGTGCCCTGCCCGAGGACGCGCCCGCCTTTGAGGAGACCGCGGCCA
GCAACTCGGGCCGCTCCTCCCGGACCTCGTACGTGTCCTCACTGACCTCGCAGCCCCCGCCGCTGCGCCG
CGTGCCCAACGGCTACCACTGCACTCTGGGGCTGGGCGGGGGCGGCCGGGCGCGGCGCGGCTGCCACCAC
CCCGACCGCGACCGCCGGTGCTAGACTAGTTCTAGCAAGCTTCGACGAATTCTGCAGATATCCATCACAC
TGGCGGCCGCTCGAGCATGCATCTAGAGGGCCCTATTCTATAGTGTCACCTAAATGCTAGAGCTCGCTGA
TCAGCCTCGACTGTGCCTTCTAGTTGCCAGCCATCTGTTGTTTGCCCCTCCCCCGTGCCTTCCTTGACCC
TGGAAGGTGCCACTCCCACTGTCCTTTCCTAATAAAATGAGGAAATTGCATCGCATTGTCTGAGTAGGTG
TCATTCTATTCTGGGGGGTGGGGTGGGGCAGGACAGCAAGGGGGAGGATTGGGAAGACAATAGCAGGCAT
GCTGGGGATGCGGTGGGCTCTATGGCTTCTGAGGCGGAAAGAACCAGCTGGGGCTCTAGGGGGTATCCCC
[124 nt withheld, positions 841-964]
C
[91 nt withheld, positions 966-1056]
A
[49 nt withheld, positions 1058-1106]
CCTTTGACGTTGGAGTCCACGTTCTTT
[37 nt withheld, positions 1134-1170]
ACCCTATCTCGGTCTATTCTTTTGATTTATAAGGGATTTTGCCGATTTCGGCCTATTGGTTAAAAAATGA
GCTGATTTAACAAAAATTTAACGCGAATTAATTCTGTGGAATGTGTGTCAGTTAGGGTGTGGAAAGTCCC
CAGGCTCCCCAGCAGGCAGAAGTATGCAAAGCATGCATCTCAATTAGTCAGCAACCAGGTGTGGAAAGTC
CCCAGGCTCCCCAGCAGGCAGAAGTATGCAAAGCATGCATCTCAATTAGTCAGCAACCATAGTCCCGCCC
CTAACTCCGCCCATCCCGCCCCTAACTCCGCCCAGTTCCGCCCATTCTCCGCCCCATGGCTGACTAATTT
TTTTTATTTATGCAGAGGCCGAGGCCGCCTCTGCCTCTGAGCTATTCCAGAAGTAGTGAGGAGGCTTTTT
TGGAGGCCTAGGCTTTTGCAAAAAGCTCCCGGGAGCTTGTATATCCATTTTCGGATCTGATCAAGAGACA
GGATGAGGATCGTTTCGCATGATTGAACAAGATGGATTGCACGCAGGTTCTCCGGCCGCTTGGGTGGAGA
GGCTATTCGGCTATGACTGGGCACAACAGACAATCGGCTGCTCTGATGCCGCCGTGTTCCGGCTGTCAGC
GCAGGGGCGCCCGGTTCTTTTTGTCAAGACCGACCTGTCCGGTGCCCTGAATGAACTGCAGGACGAGGCA
GCGCGGCTATCGTGGCTGGCCACGACGGGCGTTCCTTGCGCAGCTGTGCTCGACGTTGTCACTGAAGCGG
GAAGGGACTGGCTGCTATTGGGCGAAGTGCCGGGGCAGGATCTCCTGTCATCTCACCTTGCTCCTGCCGA
GAAAGTATCCATCATGGCTGATGCAATGCGGCGGCTGCATACGCTTGATCCGGCTACCTGCCCATTCGAC
CACCAAGCGAAACATCGCATCGAGCGAGCACGTACTCGGATGGAAGCCGGTCTTGTCGATCAGGATGATC
TGGACGAAGAGCATCAGGGGCTCGCGCCAGCCGAACTGTTCGCCAGGCTCAAGGCGCGCATGCCCGACGG
CGAGGATCTCGTCGTGACCCATGGCGATGCCTGCTTGCCGAATATCATGGTGGAAAATGGCCGCTTTTCT
GGATTCATCGACTGTGGCCGGCTGGGTGTGGCGGACCGCTATCAGGACATAGCGTTGGCTACCCGTGATA
TTGCTGAAGAGCTTGGCGGCGAATGGGCTGACCGCTTCCTCGTGCTTTACGGTATCGCCGCTCCCGATTC
GCAGCGCATCGCCTTCTATCGCCTTCTTGACGAGTTCTTCTGAGCGGGACTCTGGGGTTCGAAATGACCG
ACCAAGCGACGCCCAACCTGCCATCACGAGATTTCGATTCCACCGCCGCCTTCTATGAAAGGTTGGGCTT
CGGAATCGTTTTCCGGGACGCCGGCTGGATGATCCTCCAGCGCGGGGATCTCATGCTGGAGTTCTTCGCC
CACCCCAACTTGTTTATTGCAGCTTATAATGGTTACAAATAAAGCAATAGCATCACAAATTTCACAAATA
AAGCATTTTTTTCACTGCATTCTAGTTGTGGTTTGTCCAAACTCATCAATGTATCTTATCATGTCTGTAT
ACCGTCGACCTCTAGCTAGAGCTTGGCGTAATCATGGTCATAGCTGTTTCCTGTGTGAAATTGTTATCCG
CTCACAATTCCACACAACATACGAGCCGGAAGCATAAAGTGTAAAGCCTGGGGTGCCTAATGAGTGAGCT
AACTCACATTAATTGCGTTGCGCTCACTGCCCGCTTTCCAGTCGGGAAACCTGTCGTGCCAGCTGCATTA
ATGAATCGGCCAACGCGCGGGGAGAGGCGGTTTGCGTATTGGGCGCTCTTCCGCTTCCTCGCTCACTGAC
TCGCTGCGCTCGGTCGTTCGGCTGCGGCGAGCGGTATCAGCTCACTCAAAGGCGGTAATACGGTTATCCA
CAGAATCAGGGGATAACGCAGGAAAGAACATGTGAGCAAAAGGCCAGCAAAAGGCCAGGAACCGTAAAAA
GGCCGCGTTGCTGGCGTTTTTCCATAGGCTCCGCCCCCCTGACGAGCATCACAAAAATCGACGCTCAAGT
CAGAGGTGGCGAAACCCGACAGGACTATAAAGATACCAGGCGTTTCCCCCTGGAAGCTCCCTCGTGCGCT
CTCCTGTTCCGACCCTGCCGCTTACCGGATACCTGTCCGCCTTTCTCCCTTCGGGAAGCGTGGCGCTTTC
TCATAGCTCACGCTGTAGGTATCTCAGTTCGGTGTAGGTCGTTCGCTCCAAGCTGGGCTGTGTGCACGAA
CCCCCCGTTCAGCCCGACCGCTGCGCCTTATCCGGTAACTATCGTCTTGAGTCCAACCCGGTAAGACACG
ACTTATCGCCACTGGCAGCAGCCACTGGTAACAGGATTAGCAGAGCGAGGTATGTAGGCGGTGCTACAGA
GTTCTTGAAGTGGTGGCCTAACTACGGCTACACTAGAAGAACAGTATTTGGTATCTGCGCTCTGCTGAAG
CCAGTTACCTTCGGAAAAAGAGTTGGTAGCTCTTGATCCGGCAAACAAACCACCGCTGGTAGCGGTGGTT
TTTTTGTTTGCAAGCAGCAGATTACGCGCAGAAAAAAAGGATCTCAAGAAGATCCTTTGATCTTTTCTAC
GGGGTCTGACGCTCAGTGGAACGAAAACTCACGTTAAGGGATTTTGGTCATGAGATTATCAAAAAGGATC
TTCACCTAGATCCTTTTAAATTAAAAATGAAGTTTTAAATCAATCTAAAGTATATATGAGTAAACTTGGT
CTGACAGTTACCAATGCTTAATCAGTGAGGCACCTATCTCAGCGATCTGTCTATTTCGTTCATCCATAGT
TGCCTGACTCCCCGTCGTGTAGATAACTACGATACGGGAGGGCTTACCATCTGGCCCCAGTGCTGCAATG
ATACCGCGAGACCCACGCTCACCGGCTCCAGATTTATCAGCAATAAACCAGCCAGCCGGAAGGGCCGAGC
GCAGAAGTGGTCCTGCAACTTTATCCGCCTCCATCCAGTCTATTAATTGTTGCCGGGAAGCTAGAGTAAG
TAGTTCGCCAGTTAATAGTTTGCGCAACGTTGTTGCCATTGCTACAGGCATCGTGGTGTCACGCTCGTCG
TTTGGTATGGCTTCATTCAGCTCCGGTTCCCAACGATCAAGGCGAGTTACATGATCCCCCATGTTGTGCA
AAAAAGCGGTTAGCTCCTTCGGTCCTCCGATCGTTGTCAGAAGTAAGTTGGCCGCAGTGTTATCACTCAT
GGTTATGGCAGCACTGCATAATTCTCTTACTGTCATGCCATCCGTAAGATGCTTTTCTGTGACTGGTGAG
TACTCAACCAAGTCATTCTGAGAATAGTGTATGCGGCGACCGAGTTGCTCTTGCCCGGCGTCAATACGGG
ATAATACCGCGCCACATAGCAGAACTTTAAAAGTGCTCATCATTGGAAAACGTTCTTCGGGGCGAAAACT
CTCAAGGATCTTACCGCTGTTGAGATCCAGTTCGATGTAACCCACTCGTGCACCCAACTGATCTTCAGCA
TCTTTTACTTTCACCAGCGTTTCTGGGTGAGCAAAAACAGGAAGGCAAAATGCCGCAAAAAAGGGAATAA
GGGCGACACGGAAATGTTGAATACTCATACTCTTCCTTTTTCAATATTATTGAAGCATTTATCAGGGTTA
TTGTCTCATGAGCGGATACATATTTGAATGTATTTAGAAAAATAAACAAATAGGGGTTCCGCGCACATTT
CCCCGAAAAGTGCCACCTGACGTCGACGGATCGGGAGATCTCCCGATCCCCTATGGTGCACTCTCAGTAC
AATCTGCTCTGATGCCGCATAGTTAAGCCAGTATCTGCTCCCTGCTTGTGTGTTGGAGGTCGCTGAGTAG
TGCGCGAGCAAAATTTAAGCTACAACAAGGCAAGGCTTGACCGACAATTGCATGAAGAATCTGCTTAGGG
TTAGGCGTTTTGCGCTGCTTCGCGATGTACGGGCCAGATATACGCGTTGACATTGATTATTGACTAGTTA
TTAATAGTAATCAATTACGGGGTCATTAGTTCATAGCCCATATATGGAGTTCCGCGTTACATAACTTACG
GTAAATGGCCCGCCTGGCTGACCGCCCAACGACCCCCGCCCATTGACGTCAATAATGACGTATGTTCCCA
TAGTAACGCCAATAGGGACTTTCCATTGACGTCAATGGGTGGAGTATTTACGGTAAACTGCCCACTTGGC
AGTACATCAAGTGTATCATATGCCAAGTACGCCCCCTATTGACGTCAATGACGGTAAATGGCCCGCCTGG
CATTATGCCCAGTACATGACCTTATGGGACTTTCCTACTTGGCAGTACATCTACGTATTAGTCATCGCTA
TTACCATGGTGATGCGGTTTTGGCAGTACATCAATGGGCGTGGATAGCGGTTTGACTCACGGGGATTTCC
AAGTCTCCACCCCATTGACGTCAATGGGAGTTTGTTTTGGCACCAAAATCAACGGGACTTTCCAAAATGT
CGTAACAACTCCGCCCCATTGACGCAAATGGGCGGTAGGCGTGTACGGTGGGAGGTCTATATAAGCAGAG
CTCTCTGGCTAACTAGAGAACCCACTGCTTACTGGCTTATCGAAATTAATACGACTCACTATAGGGAGAC
CCAAGCTTGGTACCGAGCTCGGATCCACTAGTAACGGCCGCCAGTGTGCTGGAATTCCTCGAGGGTACCG
GGCCCCCCCTCGAGGTCGAAGCTTGATCATGGTCCGCTTCGGGGACGAGCTGGGCGGCCGCTATGGGGGC
GCGGGCGGCGCGGAGCGGGCCCGGGGCGGCGGGGCCGGCGGGGCTGGCGGCCCGGGCCCCGGGGGGCTGC
CGCCGGGCCAGCGGGTCCTCTACAAACAGTCGATCGCGCAGCGCGCGCGGACCATGGCGCTGTACAACCC
CATCCCGGTCAAGCAGAACTGCTTCACCGTCAACCGCTCGCTCTTCGTCTTCAGCGAGGACAACGTCGTC
CGCAAATACGCCAAGCGCATCACCGAGTGGCCTCCGTTCGAGTACATGATCCTGGCCACCATCATCGCCA
ACTGCATCGTGCTGGCCCTGGAGCAGCACCTCCCTGACGGGGCCAAGACGCCTATGTCCGAGCGCCTGGA
TGACACCGAGCCCTACTTCATTGGGATCTTCTGCTTCGAGGCGGGGATCAAGATCCTGGCCCTGGGCTTT
GTTCTGCACAAGGGCTCCTATCTGCGGAACGGCTGGAACGTCATGGACTTCGTGGTAGTCCTCACGGGGA
TTCTTGCCACAGCCGGAACCGACTTCGACCTGCGAACGCTGAGGGCTGTGCGTGTGCTAAGGCCCCTGAA
GCTGGTGTCTGGGATTCCGAGCTTGCAAGTGGTGCTCAAGTCCATCATGAAGGCCATGGTCCCGCTGCTG
CAGATCGGGCTGCTGCTCTTCTTCGCCATCCTCATGTTTGCCATCATCGGCCTCGAGTTCTACATGGGCA
AGTTCCACAAGGCCTGCTTCCCCAACAGCACAGACCCAGATCCCGTGGGTGACTTCCCCTGTGGCAAGGA
GGCCCCGGCCCGGCTCTGTGAGGGAGACACGGAGTGCCGGGAGTACTGGGCCGGACCCAACTTTGGTATC
ACCAACTTTGACAACATCCTGTTTGCCATCTTGACCGTGTTCCAGTGCATCACCATGGAGGGCTGGACTG
ACATCCTCTACAATACAAACGATGCAGCCGGCAACACGTGGAACTGGCTCTACTTCATCCCTCTCATCAT
CATCGGCTCCTTCTTCATGCTCAACCTGGTGCTGGGTGTGCTCTCAGGAGAGTTTGCTAAGGAGCGCGAG
AGAGTGGAGAACCGCCGCGCCTTCCTGAAGCTCCGGCGGCAGCAGCAGATTGAGCGGGAGCTCAACGGGT
ACCTGGAGTGGATCTTCAAGGCTGAGGAAGTCATGCTGGCTGAGGAGGACAGGAACGCAGAGGAGAAGTC
CCCTCTGGATGCAGTGTTGAAGAGAGCAGCTGCCAAGAAGAGCAGAAGCGACCTGATCCAGGCCGAGGAG
GGGGAGGGCCGGCTCACAGGCCTCTGTGCTCCCGGTTCCCCGTTCGCCCGTGCCAGCCTGAAAAGCGGGA
AGACGGAGAGCTCGTCGTACTTCCGGAGGAAGGAGAAGATGTTCCGCTTCTTCATCCGGCGCATGGTGAA
GGCACAGAGCTTCTACTGGACGGTGCTGTGTGTGGTGGCACTGAACACACTGTGCGTGGCCATGGTGCAC
TACAACCAGCCGCAGCGGCTCACCACGGCATTGTACTTTGCAGAGTTTGTTTTCCTGGGTCTCTTCCTCA
CAGAGATGTCCCTGAAGATGTATGGCCTGGGGCCCAGGAGCTACTTCCGGTCCTCCTTCAACTGTTTTGA
CTTTGGGGTCATCGTGGGCAGTATCTTTGAAGTGGTCTGGGCTGCTTACCCCTACGACGTCCCCGACTAC
GCCGGCTACCCGTACGACGTCCCGGACTACGCCGGCGTCGACGTCAAGCCAGGGACCTCCTTCGGGATCA
GTGTTCTGCGGGCTCTGCGCTTACTGAGAATCTTCAAGGTCACCAAATACTGGAACTCCCTACGGAACCT
GGTGGTGTCTCTGCTCAACTCCATGAAGTCCATCATCAGCCTCCTCTTCCTGCTCTTCCTGTTCATTGTT
GTCTTTGCTCTGCTGGGGATGCAGCTGTTTGGAGGCCAGTTCAACTTTAAAGACGAGACCCCAACGACCA
ACTTTGACACCTTCCCTGCTGCTATCCTCACCGTCTTCCAGATCCTGACCGGAGAGGACTGGAATGCGGT
CATGTACCACGGGATCGAGTCGCAAGGTGGCGTCAGCAGAGGAATGTTCTCCTCCTTCTACTTCATTGTC
CTCACTCTGTTTGGGAACTACACCCTGCTGAATGTCTTCCTGGCCATTGCTGTGGACAACCTTGCCAATG
CTCAGGAGCTGACCAAGGATGAAGAGGAGATGGAAGAAGCAGCCAATCAGAAACTCGCCTTGCAGAAGGC
CAAGGAAGTGGCTGAAGTCAGCCCCATGTCTGCTGCGAACATCTCCATTGCCGCCAGGCAGCAGAACTCG
GCCAAAGCGCGCTCGGTGTGGGAGCAGCGAGCCAGCCAGCTGCGGCTGCAGAACCTGAGGGCCAGCTGCG
AGGCGCTGTACAGCGAGATGGACCCCGAGGAGAGGCTGCGCTACGCCACCGCGCGCCACCTGCGGCCCGA
CGTGAAGACGCACCTGGACCGGCCGCTGGTGGTTGAGCCCGGCCGCGACGCTCCGCGGGGCCCCCCGGGG
GGGAAGTCCCGGCCGGATGGCTCGGAGGCCCCCGAGGGTGCGGATCCCCCGCGCAGGCATCACCGGCACC
GAGACAAGGACAAGGCTCCCGCCACGGTCCCCTCGGCGGGGGAACAGGACAGAGCCGAAGCTCTGAGGGC
AGAGGGCGGGGAGCTGGGGCCCCGCGAGGAGCGGGGGCGGCCACGCCGCAGCCGCAGCAAGGAGGCCCCG
GGCGCCCCGGAGGTGCGCAGCGATCGCGGCCGTGGCCCGTGTCCTGAAGGTGGTCGGCGCCACCACCGGC
GCGGGTCACCGGAGGAGGCAGCTGAGAGGGAGCCCCGCCGCCACCGCGCGCACCGGCACGGGCCCGACCC
GGGCAAGGAGGGCCCAGCGTCCGGGACCAGGGGCGAGCGGCGCGCACGACACCGCACGGGCCCCCGGGCG
TGCCCCCGGGAGGCTGAGAGCAGCGAGGAGCCTGCGCGGCGGCACCGGGCTCGGCACAAGGCGCCGCCCA
CCCAGGAGACCGCGGAGAAGGACAAGGAGGCTGCCGAGAAGGGGGGCGAGGCCACGGAGGCCGAGAAGGA
CAAGGAGGCTCGGAACCACCAGCCCAAGGAGCTGCCCTGTGACCTGGAGGCCATCGGCATGCTGGGAGTG
GGCGCTGTGCATACGCTGCCCAGCACCTGTCTGCAGAAGGTGGAGGAGCAGCCAGAGGATGCGGACAACC
AGCGGAACGTCACCCGCATGGGTAGTCAGCCCCCGGACACCAGCACCACTGTGCACATTCCTGTGACGCT
GACCGGCCCCCCCGGGGAGACCACGGTAGTGCCCAGTGGAAACGTGGACCTGGAAAGTCAAGCAGAGGGG
AAGAAGGAGGTGGAAACCAGCGATGTGATGAGGAGCGGCCCTCGGCCCATTGTCCCGTACAGTTCCATGT
TCTGTTTAAGCCCAACCAACCTGCTGCGCCGCTGCTGCCACTACATTGTGACCATGCGATACTTCGAGAT
GGTCATCCTCGTGGTCATCGCCCTGAGCAGCATCGCCCTGGCTGCCGAGGACCCCGTGAGAACAGACTCT
CCCAGGAATAATGCTCTGAAGTACATGGACTACATCTTCACAGGCGTCTTCACCTTCGAGATGGTGATAA
AGATGATCGATTTGGGACTGCTGCTACACCCTGGAGCCTATTTCCGGGATCTGTGGAACATTCTGGACTT
CATTGTGGTCAGTGGGGCCCTGGTGGCATTTGCTTTCTCAGGATCCAAAGGGAAAGACATCAGCACCATC
AAATCCCTGAGAGTCCTGCGTGTGCTGCGGCCACTCAAGACCATCAAGCGGCTGCCCAAGCTCAAGGCCG
TGTTTGACTGTGTGGTGAACTCACTGAAAAACGTCCTCAACATCCTGATCGTCTACATGCTCTTCATGTT
CATCTTTGCCGTCATTGCCGTGCAGCTCTTCAAAGGGAAGTTCTTCTACTGCACGGACGAATCCAAGGAG
CTGGAGCGTGACTGCAGGGGTCAGTATTTGGATTATGAGAAGGAGGAAGTGGAAGCTCAACCGAGGCAGT
GGAAGAAATATGACTTCCACTATGACAACGTGCTCTGGGCTCTGCTAACGCTCTTCACGGTGTCCACAGG
GGAAGGGTGGCCCATGGTGCTGAAACACTCTGTGGATGCCACCTACGAGGAGCAGGGCCCGAGCCCCGGG
TACCGCATGGAGCTCTCCATCTTCTACGTGGTCTACTTTGTGGTCTTTCCCTTCTTCTTTGTCAACATCT
TCGTGGCCTTGATCATCATCACCTTCCAGGAGCAGGGGGACAAGGTGATGTCCGAGTGCAGCCTGGAGAA
GAACGAGAGGGCTTGCATCGACTTTGCCATCAGCGCCAGACCCCTGACGCGGTACATGCCCCAGAACAAG
CAGTCGTTCCAGTATAAGACGTGGACGTTCGTGGTGTCCCCACCTTTTGAGTACTTCATCATGGCTATGA
TCGCCCTCAACACTGTGGTGCTGATGATGAAGTTCTACGATGCGCCGTACGAGTATGAGCTAATGCTGAA
ATGCCTGAACATCGTGTTCACGTCCATGTTCTCCATGGAGTGTGTGCTGAAGATCATCGCCTTCGGGGTG
CTGAACTATTTCAGAGATGCCTGGAATGTCTTTGACTTTGTCACGGTGTTGGGAAGTATTACTGATATTT
TGGTAACAGAGATTGCGAACAACTTCATCAACCTCAGCTTCCTGCGCCTGTTCCGGGCCGCGCGGCTCAT
CAAGCTGCTGCGCCAGGGCTACACCATCCGCATCCTGCTTTGGACCTTCGTGCAGTCCTTCAAGGCGCTG
CCCTACGTGTGTCTCCTCATCGCCATGCTCTTCTTCATCTACGCCATCATTGGCATGCAGGTTTTTGGGA
ACATCGCCCTGGACGATGACACCAGCATCAACAGGCACAATAACTTCCGGACGTTTCTGCAGGCCTTGAT
GTTGCTGTTCAGGAGCGCCACGGGGGAGGCCTGGCACGAGATAATGCTGTCGTGCCTCAGCAGCCGGGCC
TGCGACGAGCACTCCAATGCCAGCGAGTGCGGCAGCGACTTTGCCTACTTTTACTTCGTCTCCTTCATCT
TCCTCTGCTCCTTTCTGATGTTGAACCTCTTTGTGGCTGTGATCATGGACAATTTTGAGTACCTTACACG
GGACTCTTCCATCTTAGGGCCTCACCACCTGGATGAGTTCATCCGGGTCTGGGCTGAATACGACCCGGCC
GCGTGTGGGCGCATCAGTTACAGTGACATGTTTGAGATGCTGAAGCACATGTCCCCACCCCTGGGGCTGG
GGAAGAAGTGCCCTGCTCGAGTCGCGTACAAGCGCCTGGTCCGCATGAACATGCCCATCTCCAGTGAGGA
CATGACGGTGCACTTCACATCCACGCTGATGGCTCTCATTCGGACAGCGCTGGACATCAAGCTGGCACCA
GCTGGGACCAAGCAGCACCAGTGCGACGCAGAGCTGAGGAAGGAGATTTCCTGTGTGTGGGCCAATCTGC
CCCAGAAGACCCTGGACTTACTGGTACCACCCCATAAGCCTGACGAGATGACGGTGGGCAAAGTCTATGC
AGCTCTGATGATCTTCGACTTCTACAAACAGAACAAAACCAGCAGAGACCAGACTCAGCAAGCCCCCGGA
GGCCTGTCCCAGCTGGGCCCCGTGTCCCTGTTCCACCCGCTGAAGGCCACGCTGGAGCAGACTCAGCCGG
CGCTGCGTGGAGCCCGGGCTTTCCTGCGGCAGAAGAGTTCTGCCTCCCTGAGCAACGGCGGGGCCGTACA
AACCCAGGAGAGCGGCATCAAGGAATCGGTTTCTTGGGGCACTCAGAGGACCCAGGATGTGCTTTGCGAG
GCCAGGGCACCCCTGGAGCGGGGCCACTCAGCTGAGATCCCAGTCGGGCAGCCTGGGACACTGGCTGTAG
ATGTCCAGATGCAGAACATGACTCTGAGTGGCCCTGACGCCGAGCCGCAGCCAGGGCTGGAGAGCCAGGG
CCGAGCCGCCTCCATGCCCCGCCTGGCCGCAGAAACACAGCCCGCGCCTGACGCCAGCCCCATGAAGCGC
TCCATCTCCACGCTGGCCCCGCGCCCCCACACGGCCCGGCTCGGCAGCACCGCGCTGGACCGCCCAGCCC
CCAGCCAGGCCCCGCACCATCACCACCACCGCTGCCACCGCCGCAGGGACAGGAAGCAGCGGTCCCTGGA
GAAGGGTCCCAGCCTGTCTGCTGACACAGATGGGGCCCCCGACAGCACGGTGGGGCCAGGACTGCCCACG
GGGGAGGGCCCCCCCGGCTGCAGGCGGGAGCGGGAGCGCAGGCAGGAGCGGGGCCGGTCCCAGGAGCGGA
GGCAGCCCTCGTCCTCCTCCTCGGAGAAGCATCGCTTCTACTCCTGTGACCGCTTCGGGGGCCGCGAACC
CCCACAGCCCAAGCCCTCCCTCAGTAGTCACCCCACGTCGCCGACGGCCGGGCAGGAGCCGGGACCCCAC
CCGCAGGGGAGTGGTTCGGTTCACGGGAGCCCCCTGCTGTCCACATCTGGTGCTAGCACCCCGGGCCGGG
GGCGGAGGCAGCTCCCCCAG
Features (pLannotate 1.2.2; 22 found; start..end, strand, type, name):
    527..545     -  promoter       SP6 promoter: promoter for bacteriophage SP6 RNA polymerase
    571..795     +  polyA_signal   bGH poly(A) signal: bovine growth hormone polyadenylation signal
    799..820     +  promoter       SV40 promoter (fragment): SV40 enhancer and early promoter
    841..1269    +  rep_origin     f1 ori (sequence partly withheld): f1 bacteriophage origin of replication; arrow indicates direction of (+) strand synthesis
   1283..1612    +  promoter       SV40 promoter: SV40 enhancer and early promoter
   1679..2470    +  CDS            neo: KKA2_KLEPN - Also known as kan, nptII. Experimental evidence at protein level: Swiss-Prot protein existence level 1. Resistance to kanamycin, neomycin, paromomycin, ribostamycin, butirosin and gentamicin B. From Klebsiella pneumoniae.
   2494..2652    +  CDS            ble (fragment): BLE_KLEPN - Experimental evidence at protein level: Swiss-Prot protein existence level 1. Binding protein with a strong affinity to the bleomycin family of antibiotics. Binds to CL990; an antimitotic-antibiotic compound. From Klebsiella pneumoniae.
   2647..2768    +  polyA_signal   SV40 poly(A) signal: SV40 polyadenylation signal
   2839..2861    -  protein_bind   lac operator (fragment): The lac repressor binds to the lac operator to inhibit transcription in E. coli. This inhibition can be relieved by adding lactose or isopropyl-β-D-thiogalactopyranoside (IPTG). lac repressor encoded by lacI
   2865..2895    -  promoter       lac promoter: promoter for the E. coli lac operon
   2910..2931    -  protein_bind   CAP binding site: CAP binding activates transcription in the presence of cAMP. E. coli catabolite activator protein
   2944..3036    -  CDS            lacI (fragment): lac repressor; lacI; The lac repressor binds to the lac operator to inhibit transcription in E. coli. This inhibition can be relieved by adding lactose or isopropyl-β-D-thiogalactopyranoside (IPTG).
   3219..3807    -  rep_origin     ori: high-copy-number ColE1/pMB1/pBR322/pUC origin of replication
   3978..4838    -  CDS            AmpR: β-lactamase; bla; confers resistance to ampicillin, carbenicillin, and related antibiotics
   4839..4943    -  promoter       AmpR promoter: bla
   5002..5054    -  misc_feature   bom (fragment): basis of mobility region from pBR322
   5209..5588    +  enhancer       CMV enhancer: human cytomegalovirus immediate early enhancer
   5589..5792    +  promoter       CMV promoter: human cytomegalovirus (CMV) immediate early promoter
   5788..5821    +  LTR            5' LTR (truncated) (fragment): truncated 5' long terminal repeat (LTR) from HIV-1
   5837..5855    +  promoter       T7 promoter: promoter for bacteriophage T7 RNA polymerase
   5924..5949    -  misc_feature   MCS (fragment): pBluescript multiple cloning site
   5959..441     +  CDS            CACNA1B (across the origin): CAC1B_RABIT - Also known as CACH5, CACNL1A5. Experimental evidence at protein level: Swiss-Prot protein existence level 1. Voltage-sensitive calcium channels (VSCC) mediate the entry of calcium ions into excitable cells and are also involved in a variety of calcium-dependent processes, including muscle contraction, hormone or neurotransmitter release, gene expression, cell motility, cell division and cell death. The isoform alpha-1B gives rise to N-type calcium currents. N-type calcium channels belong to the 'high-voltage activated' (HVA) group and are specifically blocked by omega-conotoxin-
