[The description below was written by a language model from this plasmid's Addgene catalogue record and pLannotate feature annotations shown in this document.]
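Description:
Cav2.2 HA D122A pcDNA3 is a mammalian expression plasmid built on the pcDNA3 backbone that carries the rabbit CACNA1B cDNA, encoding the pore-forming alpha1B subunit (Cav2.2) of the N-type, high-voltage-activated calcium channel. In bacteria it is maintained at high copy through a ColE1/pUC-type origin and selected with ampicillin via the β-lactamase gene; an f1 origin is also present. For mammalian cells the backbone supplies a neomycin phosphotransferase cassette driven by the SV40 early promoter and terminated by an SV40 polyadenylation signal, which permits G418 selection of stable transfectants. Short annotated fragments such as lac promoter/operator, ble, bom and an HIV-1 LTR match are small backbone remnants or incidental hits rather than functional modules.

The roughly 7.2 kb insert sits downstream of the human CMV immediate-early enhancer and promoter and upstream of the bovine growth hormone polyadenylation signal, giving strong constitutive expression after transfection. Flanking T7 and SP6 promoters can serve for sequencing or in vitro transcription. In the sequenced 12.6 kb record the coding region is annotated as spanning the numbering origin of the circular map.

According to the catalogue entry, the channel carries a double HA epitope in an extracellular position in domain II, so that channels reaching the plasma membrane can be detected with antibody on intact cells. It also carries a D122A substitution that disrupts interaction with the alpha2delta-1 auxiliary subunit. Neither the tag nor the mutation is annotated separately in the feature table. The construct suits studies of how alpha2delta-type proteins influence N-type channel trafficking, surface expression and currents. The depositor notes that the 5' end of the cDNA is very GC rich.
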