Addgene plasmid #206108: Cav2.2 HA D122A pcDNA3
Purpose: expression of rabbit Cav2.2 calcium channel with an exofacial double HA tag in domain II and a D122A mutation that disrupts the interaction with ?2?-1
Depositing lab: Annette Dolphin. Publication: The alpha(2)delta-like Protein Cachd1 Increases N-type Calcium Currents and Cell Surface Expression and Competes with alpha(2)delta-1. Dahimene S, Page KM, Kadurin I, Ferron L, Ho DY, Powell GT, Pratt WS, Wilson SW, Dolphin AC. Cell Rep. 2018 Nov 6;25(6):1610-1621.e5. doi: 10.1016/j.celrep.2018.10.033. PubMed 30404013.
Backbone
  Vector backbone: pcDNA3
  Backbone manufacturer: Invitrogen Life Technologies
  Backbone size w/o insert (bp): 5446
  Vector type: Mammalian Expression
Growth in bacteria
  Bacterial resistance: Ampicillin, 100 μg/mL
  Growth temperature: 37°C
  Growth strain: DH5alpha
  Copy number: High Copy
Gene/Insert
  Gene/Insert name: cacna1b (alt name: Cav2.2 alpha1B)
  Species: O. cuniculus (rabbit)
  Insert size (bp): 7160
  Mutation: D122A
  Entrez Gene: CACNA1B
  Promoter: CMV
  Cloning method: Restriction Enzyme; 5′ cloning site unknown (unknown if destroyed)
  Sequencing primers: 5′ CTGGCTAACTAGAGAACC; 3′ GCATTTAGGTGACACTATAG
Resource information
  A portion of this plasmid was derived from a plasmid made by: Yasuo Mori
Terms and licenses: Academic/Nonprofit Terms; Industry Terms: Not Available to Industry
Depositor comments: 5' end of DNA is very GC rich
How to cite: Cav2.2 HA D122A pcDNA3 was a gift from Annette Dolphin (Addgene plasmid # 206108 ; http://n2t.net/addgene:206108 ; RRID:Addgene_206108)
